>Addgene plasmid #222067 | pVP298 | addgene full sequence | sequence record 440962 | Addgene NGS Result
AAAAAAACCACCGCTACCAGCGGTGGTTTGTTTGCCGGATCAAGAGCTACCAACTCTTTTTCCGAAGGTA
ACTGGCTTCAGCAGAGCGCAGATACCAAATACTGTTCTTCTAGTGTAGCCGTAGTTAGGCCACCACTTCA
AGAACTCTGTAGCACCGCCTACATACCTCGCTCTGCTAATCCTGTTACCAGTGGCTGCTGCCAGTGGCGA
TAAGTCGTGTCTTACCGGGTTGGACTCAAGACGATAGTTACCGGATAAGGCGCAGCGGTCGGGCTGAACG
GGGGGTTCGTGCACACAGCCCAGCTTGGAGCGAACGACCTACACCGAACTGAGATACCTACAGCGTGAGC
TATGAGAAAGCGCCACGCTTCCCGAAGGGAGAAAGGCGGACAGGTATCCGGTAAGCGGCAGGGTCGGAAC
AGGAGAGCGCACGAGGGAGCTTCCAGGGGGAAACGCCTGGTATCTTTATAGTCCTGTCGGGTTTCGCCAC
CTCTGACTTGAGCGTCGATTTTTGTGATGCTCGTCAGGGGGGCGGAGCCTATGGAAAAACGCCAGCAACG
CGGCCTTTTTACGGTTCCTGGCCTTTTGCTGGCCTTTTGCTCACATGTTCTTTCCTGCGTTATCCCCTGA
TTCTGTGGATAACCGTATTACCGCCTTTGAGTGAGCTGATACCGCTCGCCGCAGCCGAACGACCGAGCGC
AGCGAGTCAGTGAGCGAGGAAGCGGAAGAGCGCCCAATACGCAAACCGCCTCTCCCCGCGCGTTGGCCGA
TTCATTAATGCAGCTGGCACGACAGGTTTCCCGACTGGAAAGCGGGCAGTGAGCGCAACGCAATTAATGT
GAGTTAGCTCACTCATTAGGCACCCCAGGCTTTACACTTTATGCTTCCGGCTCGTATGTTGTGTGGAATT
GTGAGCGGATAACAATTTCACACGAGCTATTTAGGTGACACTATAGAAGTGAAGCTTGGTCTCATCAGGT
GGATCCAGTGCTAACATGGTCTAGAAGGAGGTCAGCTATGGAGAAAAAAATCACTGGATATACCACCGTT
GATATATCCCAATGGCATCGTAAAGAACATTTTGAGGCATTTCAGTCAGTTGCTCAATGTACCTATAACC
AGACCGTTCAGCTGGATATTACGGCCTTTTTAAAGACCGTAAAGAAAAATAAGCACAAGTTTTATCCGGC
CTTTATTCACATTCTTGCCCGCCTGATGAATGCTCATCCGGAGTTCCGTATGGCAATGAAAGACGGTGAG
CTGGTGATATGGGATAGTGTTCACCCTTGTTACACCGTTTTCCATGAGCAAACTGAAACGTTTTCATCGC
TCTGGAGTGAATACCACGACGATTTCCGGCAGTTTCTACACATATATTCGCAAGATGTGGCGTGTTACGG
TGAAAACCTGGCCTATTTCCCTAAAGGGTTTATTGAGAATATGTTTTTCGTCTCAGCCAATCCCTGGGTG
AGTTTCACCAGTTTTGATTTAAACGTGGCCAATATGGACAACTTCTTCGCCCCCGTTTTCACCATGGGCA
AATATTATACGCAAGGCGACAAGGTGCTGATGCCGCTGGCGATTCAGGTTCATCATGCCGTTTGTGATGG
CTTCCATGTCGGCAGAATGCTTAATGAATTACAACAGTACTGCGATGAGTGGCAGGGCGGGGCGTAAGAG
CTCAGGAGGACAGCTATGCAGTTTAAGGTTTACACCTATAAAAGAGAGAGCCGTTATCGTCTGTTTGTGG
ATGTACAGAGTGATATTATTGACACGCCCGGGCGACGGATGGTGATCCCCCTGGCCAGTGCACGTCTGCT
GTCAGATAAAGTCTCCCGTGAACTTTACCCAGTGGTGCATATCGGGGATGAAAGCTGGCGCATGATGACC
ACCGATATGGCCAGTGTGCCAGTCTCCGTTATCGGGGAAGAAGTGGCTGATCTCAGCCACCGCGAAAATG
ACATCAAAAACGCCATTAACCTGATGTTCTGGGGAATATAACTGCAGAGGAGGTAATCAATGCCACAACA
CTGGTGGTACCCTGCTGAGACCGAATTCTCGCCCTATAGTGAGTCGTATTACCTGGCCGTCGTTTTACAA
CGTCGTGACTGGGAAAACCCTGGCGTTACCCAACTTAATCGCCTTGCAGCACATCCCCCTTTCGCCAGCT
GGCGTAATAGCGAAGAGGCCCGCACCGATCGCCCTTCCCAACAGTTGCGCAGCCTGAATGGCGAATGGCG
CCTGATGCGGTATTTTCTCCTTACGCATCTGTGCGGTATTTCACACCGCATATGGTGCACTCTCAGTACA
ATCTGCTCTGATGCCGCATAGTTAAGCCAGCCCCGACACCCGCCAACACCCGCTGACGCGCCCTGACGGG
CTTGTCTGCTCCCGGCATCCGCTTACAGACAAGCTGTGACCGTCTTCGGGAGCTGCATGTGTCAGAGGTT
TTCACCGTCATCACCGAAACGCGCTAGACGAAAGGGCCTCGTGATACGCCTATTTTTATAGGTTAATGTC
ATGATAATAATGGTTTCTTAGACGTCAGGTGGCACTTTTCGGGGAAATGTGCGCGGAACCCCTATTTGTT
TATTTTTCTAAATACATTCAAATATGTATCCGCTCATGAGACAATAACCCTGATAAATGCTTCAATAATA
TTGAAAAAGGAAGAGTATGAGTATTCAACATTTCCGTGTCGCCCTTATTCCCTTTTTTGCGGCATTTTGC
CTTCCTGTTTTTGCTCACCCAGAAACGCTGGTGAAAGTAAAAGATGCTGAAGATCAGTTGGGTGCACGAG
TGGGTTACATCGAACTGGATCTCAACAGCGGTAAGATCCTTGAGAGTTTTCGCCCCGAAGAACGTTTTCC
AATGATGAGCACTTTTAAAGTTCTGCTATGTGGCGCGGTATTATCCCGTATTGACGCCGGGCAAGAGCAA
CTCGGTCGCCGCATACACTATTCTCAGAATGACTTGGTTGAGTACTCACCAGTCACAGAAAAGCATCTTA
CGGATGGCATGACAGTAAGAGAATTATGCAGTGCTGCCATAACCATGAGTGATAACACTGCGGCCAACTT
ACTTCTGACAACGATCGGAGGACCGAAGGAGCTAACCGCTTTTTTGCACAACATGGGGGATCATGTAACT
CGCCTTGATCGTTGGGAACCGGAGCTGAATGAAGCCATACCAAACGACGAGCGTGACACCACGATGCCTG
TAGCAATGGCAACAACGTTGCGCAAACTATTAACTGGCGAACTACTTACTCTAGCTTCCCGGCAACAATT
AATAGACTGGATGGAGGCGGATAAAGTTGCAGGACCACTTCTGCGCTCGGCCCTTCCGGCTGGCTGGTTT
ATTGCTGATAAATCTGGAGCCGGTGAGCGTGGCTCTCGAGGTATCATTGCAGCACTGGGGCCAGATGGTA
AGCCCTCCCGTATCGTAGTTATCTACACGACGGGGAGTCAGGCAACTATGGATGAACGAAATAGACAGAT
CGCTGAGATAGGTGCCTCACTGATTAAGCATTGGTAACTGTCAGACCAAGTTTACTCATATATACTTTAG
ATTGATTTAAAACTTCATTTTTAATTTAAAAGGATCTAGGTGAAGATCCTTTTTGATAATCTCATGACCA
AAATCCCTTAACGTGAGTTTTCGTTCCACTGAGCGTCAGACCCCGTAGAAAAGATCAAAGGATCTTCTTG
AGATCCTTTTTTTCTGCGCGTAATCTGCTGCTTGCAAAC
Features (pLannotate 1.2.2; 14 found; start..end, strand, type, name):
    730..822     +  CDS            lacI (fragment): lac repressor; lacI; The lac repressor binds to the lac operator to inhibit transcription in E. coli. This inhibition can be relieved by adding lactose or isopropyl-β-D-thiogalactopyranoside (IPTG).
    835..856     +  protein_bind   CAP binding site: CAP binding activates transcription in the presence of cAMP. E. coli catabolite activator protein
    871..901     +  promoter       lac promoter: promoter for the E. coli lac operon
    909..925     +  protein_bind   lac operator: The lac repressor binds to the lac operator to inhibit transcription in E. coli. This inhibition can be relieved by adding lactose or isopropyl-β-D-thiogalactopyranoside (IPTG). lac repressor encoded by lacI
    939..957     +  promoter       SP6 promoter: promoter for bacteriophage SP6 RNA polymerase
   1018..1674    +  CDS            cat: CAT_ECOLX - Experimental evidence at protein level: Swiss-Prot protein existence level 1. This enzyme is an effector of chloramphenicol resistance in bacteria. From Escherichia coli. This protein is used as a marker in many commonly used cloning vectors, such as pACYC184.
   1696..1998    +  CDS            ccdB: CCDB_ECOLI - Also known as G, letB, letD. Experimental evidence at protein level: Swiss-Prot protein existence level 1. Toxic component of a type II toxin-antitoxin (TA) system, functioning in plasmid maintainence. Responsible for the post- segregational killing (PSK) of plasmid-free cells, also referred to as a plasmid addiction system. Half-life of over 2 hours. Cell killing by CcdB is accompanied by filamentation, defects in chromosome and plasmid segregation, defects in cell division, formation of anucleate cells, decreased DNA synthesis and plasmid loss. Interferes with the activity of DN
   2063..2081    -  promoter       T7 promoter: promoter for bacteriophage T7 RNA polymerase
   2083..2235    +  CDS            lacZα (fragment): LacZα fragment of β-galactosidase; lacZ fragment
   2241..2340    -  misc_feature   bom (fragment): basis of mobility region from pBR322
   2442..2474    -  CDS            rop (fragment): Rop protein, which maintains plasmids at low copy number; rop
   2572..2676    +  promoter       AmpR promoter: bla
   2677..3537    +  CDS            AmpR: β-lactamase; bla; confers resistance to ampicillin, carbenicillin, and related antibiotics
   3708..547     +  rep_origin     ori (across the origin): high-copy-number ColE1/pMB1/pBR322/pUC origin of replication
