[The description below was written by a language model from this plasmid's Addgene catalogue record and pLannotate feature annotations shown in this document.]
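Description:
pVP298 is an empty GreenGate entry vector built on the pGGD000 backbone and intended as the base plasmid for making "DE" position modules in the GreenGate Golden Gate-style assembly system used for plant constructs. It belongs to the MultiGreen extension of GreenGate, a multiplexing architecture. Its distinguishing modification is that the backbone has been domesticated to remove Esp3I recognition sites, so this type IIS enzyme can be used in cloning steps without cutting the vector itself. The record lists no insert; the plasmid is about 3.7 kb.

The vector replicates in E. coli from a high-copy ColE1/pUC-type origin and carries a β-lactamase gene with its own promoter for ampicillin selection. The cloning position is occupied by a placeholder cassette containing a chloramphenicol acetyltransferase gene (cat) followed by the ccdB toxin gene, which explains the dual chloramphenicol and ampicillin selection for the unmodified plasmid. CcdB poisons DNA gyrase and kills ordinary cloning strains, so the empty vector must be maintained in a ccdB-tolerant host (DB3.1 is specified). When a part of interest replaces the cassette, the toxin is lost, and parental plasmid is counter-selected in standard strains.

The cassette is flanked by SP6 and T7 promoters and sits within remnants of a lac region (CAP binding site, lac promoter and operator, and lacZα and lacI fragments). Short fragments of bom and rop left over from the backbone's lineage are also annotated. The type IIS sites and the overhangs that define the DE position are not annotated in the feature table.
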