Addgene plasmid #222067: pVP298
Purpose: (Empty Backbone) GreenGate DE base entry vector with an Esp3I domesticated backbone.
Depositing lab: Wayne Parrott. Depositing organization: University of Georgia. Publication: MultiGreen: A multiplexing architecture for GreenGate cloning. Pennetti VJ, LaFayette PR, Parrott WA. PLoS One. 2024 Sep 18;19(9):e0306008. doi: 10.1371/journal.pone.0306008. eCollection 2024. PubMed 39292669.
Backbone
  Vector backbone: pGGD000
  Vector type: Synthetic Biology ; GreenGate compatible cloning vector
Growth in bacteria
  Bacterial resistance: Chloramphenicol and Ampicillin, 25 & 100 μg/mL
  Growth temperature: 37°C
  Growth strain: DB3.1
  Growth instructions: ccdB Survival cells are NOT suitable for the unmodified plasmid containing the ccdB gene. The plasmid is provided in the recommended DB3.1 strain.
  Copy number: High Copy
Gene/Insert
  Gene/Insert name: None
  Mutation: Domesticated of Esp3I sites
Terms and licenses: Academic/Nonprofit Terms; Industry Terms
How to cite: pVP298 was a gift from Wayne Parrott (Addgene plasmid # 222067 ; http://n2t.net/addgene:222067 ; RRID:Addgene_222067)
